>Addgene plasmid #141582 | TFORF0320 | addgene full sequence | sequence record 396940 | Addgene NGS Result
TTAATGTAGTCTTATGCAATACTCTTGTAGTCTTGCAACATGGTAACGATGAGTTAGCAACATGCCTTAC
AAGGAGAGAAAAAGCACCGTGCATGCCGATTGGTGGAAGTAAGGTGGTACGATCGTGCCTTATTAGGAAG
GCAACAGACGGGTCTGACATGGATTGGACGAACCACTGAATTGCCGCATTGCAGAGATATTGTATTTAAG
TGCCTAGCTCGATACATAAACGGGTCTCTCTGGTTAGACCAGATCTGAGCCTGGGAGCTCTCTGGCTAAC
TAGGGAACCCACTGCTTAAGCCTCAATAAAGCTTGCCTTGAGTGCTTCAAGTAGTGTGTGCCCGTCTGTT
GTGTGACTCTGGTAACTAGAGATCCCTCAGACCCTTTTAGTCAGTGTGGAAAATCTCTAGCAGTGGCGCC
CGAACAGGGACTTGAAAGCGAAAGGGAAACCAGAGGAGCTCTCTCGACGCAGGACTCGGCTTGCTGAAGC
GCGCACGGCAAGAGGCGAGGGGCGGCGACTGGTGAGTACGCCAAAAATTTTGACTAGCGGAGGCTAGAAG
GAGAGAGATGGGTGCGAGAGCGTCAGTATTAAGCGGGGGAGAATTAGATCGCGATGGGAAAAAATTCGGT
TAAGGCCAGGGGGAAAGAAAAAATATAAATTAAAACATATAGTATGGGCAAGCAGGGAGCTAGAACGATT
CGCAGTTAATCCTGGCCTGTTAGAAACATCAGAAGGCTGTAGACAAATACTGGGACAGCTACAACCATCC
CTTCAGACAGGATCAGAAGAACTTAGATCATTATATAATACAGTAGCAACCCTCTATTGTGTGCATCAAA
GGATAGAGATAAAAGACACCAAGGAAGCTTTAGACAAGATAGAGGAAGAGCAAAACAAAAGTAAGACCAC
CGCACAGCAAGCGGCCGCTGATCTTCAGACCTGGAGGAGGAGATATGAGGGACAATTGGAGAAGTGAATT
ATATAAATATAAAGTAGTAAAAATTGAACCATTAGGAGTAGCACCCACCAAGGCAAAGAGAAGAGTGGTG
CAGAGAGAAAAAAGAGCAGTGGGAATAGGAGCTTTGTTCCTTGGGTTCTTGGGAGCAGCAGGAAGCACTA
TGGGCGCAGCGTCAATGACGCTGACGGTACAGGCCAGACAATTATTGTCTGGTATAGTGCAGCAGCAGAA
CAATTTGCTGAGGGCTATTGAGGCGCAACAGCATCTGTTGCAACTCACAGTCTGGGGCATCAAGCAGCTC
CAGGCAAGAATCCTGGCTGTGGAAAGATACCTAAAGGATCAACAGCTCCTGGGGATTTGGGGTTGCTCTG
GAAAACTCATTTGCACCACTGCTGTGCCTTGGAATGCTAGTTGGAGTAATAAATCTCTGGAACAGATTTG
GAATCACACGACCTGGATGGAGTGGGACAGAGAAATTAACAATTACACAAGCTTAATACACTCCTTAATT
GAAGAATCGCAAAACCAGCAAGAAAAGAATGAACAAGAATTATTGGAATTAGATAAATGGGCAAGTTTGT
GGAATTGGTTTAACATAACAAATTGGCTGTGGTATATAAAATTATTCATAATGATAGTAGGAGGCTTGGT
AGGTTTAAGAATAGTTTTTGCTGTACTTTCTATAGTGAATAGAGTTAGGCAGGGATATTCACCATTATCG
TTTCAGACCCACCTCCCAACCCCGAGGGGACCCATGCATTGCATCTCAATTAGTCAGCAACCAGGTGTGG
AAAGTCCCCAGGCTCCCCAGCAGGCAGAAGTATGCAAAGCATGCGTCTCAATTAGTCAGCAACCATAGTC
CCGCCCCTAACTCCGCCCATCCCGCCCCTAACTCCGCCCAGTTCCGCCCATTCTCCGCCCCATGGCTGAC
TAATTTTTTTTATTTATGCAGAGGCCGAGGCCGCCTCGGCCTCTGAGCTATTCCAGAAGTAGTGAGGAGG
CTTTTTTGGAGGCCTAGGCTTTTGCAAAAAGCTTTCTAGAGGTACCACCGGAGCTTACCATGACCGAGTA
CAAGCCCACGGTGCGCCTCGCCACCCGCGACGACGTCCCCAGGGCCGTACGCACCCTCGCCGCCGCGTTC
GCCGACTACCCCGCCACGCGCCACACCGTCGATCCGGACCGCCACATCGAGCGGGTCACCGAGCTGCAAG
AACTCTTCCTCACGCGCGTCGGGCTCGACATCGGCAAGGTGTGGGTCGCGGACGACGGCGCCGCCGTGGC
GGTCTGGACCACGCCGGAGAGCGTCGAAGCGGGGGCGGTGTTCGCCGAGATCGGCCCGCGCATGGCCGAG
TTGAGCGGTTCCCGGCTGGCCGCGCAGCAACAGATGGAAGGCCTCCTGGCGCCGCACCGGCCCAAGGAGC
CCGCGTGGTTCCTGGCCACCGTCGGCGTCTCGCCCGACCACCAGGGCAAGGGTCTGGGCAGCGCCGTCGT
GCTCCCCGGAGTGGAGGCGGCCGAGCGCGCCGGGGTGCCCGCCTTCCTGGAGACCTCCGCGCCCCGCAAC
CTCCCCTTCTACGAGCGGCTCGGCTTCACCGTCACCGCCGACGTCGAGGTGCCCGAAGGACCGCGCACCT
GGTGCATGACCCGCAAGCCCGGTGCCAGTTAACGAATTCTAGATCTTGAGACAAATGGCAGTATTCATCC
ACAATTTTAAAAGAAAAGGGGGGATTGGGGGGTACAGTGCAGGGGAAAGAATAGTAGACATAATAGCAAC
AGACATACAAACTAAAGAATTACAAAAACAAATTACAAAAATTCAAAATTTTCGGGTTTATTACAGGGAC
AGCAGAGATCCACTTTGGCGCCGGCTCGAGGCCTGCAGGTGCAAAGATGGATAAAGTTTTAAACAGAGAG
GAATCTTTGCAGCTAATGGACCTTCTAGGTCTTGAAAGGAGTGGGAATTGGCTCCGGTGCCCGTCAGTGG
GCAGAGCGCACATCGCCCACAGTCCCCGAGAAGTTGGGGGGAGGGGTCGGCAATTGAACCGGTGCCTAGA
GAAGGTGGCGCGGGGTAAACTGGGAAAGTGATGTCGTGTACTGGCTCCGCCTTTTTCCCGAGGGTGGGGG
AGAACCGTATATAAGTGCAGTAGTCGCCGTGAACGTTCTTTTTCGCAACGGGTTTGCCGCCAGAACACAG
GTAAGTGCCGTGTGTGGTTCCCGCGGGCCTGGCCTCTTTACGGGTTATGGCCCTTGCGTGCCTTGAATTA
CTTCCACCTGGCTGCAGTACGTGATTCTTGATCCCGAGCTTCGGGTTGGAAGTGGGTGGGAGAGTTCGAG
GCCTTGCGCTTAAGGAGCCCCTTCGCCTCGTGCTTGAGTTGAGGCCTGGCCTGGGCGCTGGGGCCGCCGC
GTGCGAATCTGGTGGCACCTTCGCGCCTGTCTCGCTGCTTTCGATAAGTCTCTAGCCATTTAAAATTTTT
GATGACCTGCTGCGACGCTTTTTTTCTGGCAAGATAGTCTTGTAAATGCGGGCCAAGATCTGCACACTGG
TATTTCGGTTTTTGGGGCCGCGGGCGGCGACGGGGCCCGTGCGTCCCAGCGCACATGTTCGGCGAGGCGG
GGCCTGCGAGCGCGGCCACCGAGAATCGGACGGGGGTAGTCTCAAGCTGGCCGGCCTGCTCTGGTGCCTG
GCCTCGCGCCGCCGTGTATCGCCCCGCCCTGGGCGGCAAGGCTGGCCCGGTCGGCACCAGTTGCGTGAGC
GGAAAGATGGCCGCTTCCCGGCCCTGCTGCAGGGAGCTCAAAATGGAGGACGCGGCGCTCGGGAGAGCGG
GCGGGTGAGTCACCCACACAAAGGAAAAGGGCCTTTCCGTCCTCAGCCGTCGCTTCATGTGACTCCACGG
AGTACCGGGCGCCGTCCAGGCACCTCGATTAGTTCTCGAGCTTTTGGAGTACGTCGTCTTTAGGTTGGGG
GGAGGGGTTTTATGCGATGGAGTTTCCCCACACTGAGTGGGTGGAGACTGAAGTTAGGCCAGCTTGGCAC
TTGATGTAATTCTCCTTGGAATTTGCCCTTTTTGAGTTTGGATCTTGGTTCATTCTCAAGCCTCAGACAG
TGGTTCAAAGTTTTTTTCTTCCATTTCAGGTGTCGTGAGGCTAGCACCGCCACCATGGCCTTGCCAACGG
CTCGACCCCTGTTGGGGTCCTGTGGGACCCCCGCCCTCGGCAGCCTCCTGTTCCTGCTCTTCAGCCTCGG
ATGGGTGCAGCCCTCGAGGACCCTGGCTGGAGAGACAGGGCAGGAGGCTGCGCCCCTGGACGGAGTCCTG
GCCAACCCACCTAACATTTCCAGCCTCTCCCCTCGCCAACTCCTTGGCTTCCCGTGTGCGGAGGTGTCCG
GCCTGAGCACGGAGCGTGTCCGGGAGCTGGCTGTGGCCTTGGCACAGAAGAATGTCAAGCTCTCAACAGA
GCAGCTGCGCTGTCTGGCTCACCGGCTCTCTGAGCCCCCCGAGGACCTGGACGCCCTCCCATTGGACCTG
CTGCTATTCCTCAACCCAGATGCGTTCTCGGGGCCCCAGGCCTGCACCCGTTTCTTCTCCCGCATCACGA
AGGCCAATGTGGACCTGCTCCCGAGGGGGGCTCCCGAGCGACAGCGGCTGCTGCCTGCGGCTCTGGCCTG
CTGGGGTGTGCGGGGGTCTCTGCTGAGCGAGGCTGATGTGCGGGCTCTGGGAGGCCTGGCTTGCGACCTG
CCTGGGCGCTTTGTGGCCGAGTCGGCCGAAGTGCTGCTACCCCGGCTGGTGAGCTGCCCGGGACCCCTGG
ACCAGGACCAGCAGGAGGCAGCCAGGGCGGCTCTGCAGGGCGGGGGACCCCCCTACGGCCCCCCGTCGAC
ATGGTCTGTCTCCACGATGGACGCTCTGCGGGGCCTGCTGCCCGTGCTGGGCCAGCCCATCATCCGCAGC
ATCCCGCAGGGCATCGTGGCCGCGTGGCGGCAACGCTCCTCTCGGGACCCATCCTGGCGGCAGCCTGAAC
GGACCATCCTCCGGCCGCGGTTCCGGCGGGAAGTGGAGAAGACAGCCTGTCCTTCAGGCAAGAAGGCCCG
CGAGATAGACGAGAGCCTCATCTTCTACAAGAAGTGGGAGCTGGAAGCCTGCGTGGATGCGGCCCTGCTG
GCCACCCAGATGGACCGCGTGAACGCCATCCCCTTCACCTACGAGCAGCTGGACGTCCTAAAGCATAAAC
TGGATGAGCTCTACCCACAAGGTTACCCCGAGTCTGTGATCCAGCACCTGGGCTACCTCTTCCTCAAGAT
GAGCCCTGAGGACATTCGCAAGTGGAATGTGACGTCCCTGGAGACCCTGAAGGCTTTGCTTGAAGTCAAC
AAAGGGCACGAAATGAGTCCTCAGGTGGCCACCCTGATCGACCGCTTTGTGAAGGGAAGGGGCCAGCTAG
ACAAAGACACCCTAGACACCCTGACCGCCTTCTACCCTGGGTACCTGTGCTCCCTCAGCCCCGAGGAGCT
GAGCTCCGTGCCCCCCAGCAGCATCTGGGCGGTCAGGCCCCAGGACCTGGACACGTGTGACCCAAGGCAG
CTGGACGTCCTCTATCCCAAGGCCCGCCTTGCTTTCCAGAACATGAACGGGTCCGAATACTTCGTGAAGA
TCCAGTCCTTCCTGGGTGGGGCCCCCACGGAGGATTTGAAGGCGCTCAGTCAGCAGAATGTGAGCATGGA
CTTGGCCACGTTCATGAAGCTGCGGACGGATGCGGTGCTGCCGTTGACTGTGGCTGAGGTGCAGAAACTT
CTGGGACCCCACGTGGAGGGCCTGAAGGCGGAGGAGCGGCACCGCCCGGTGCGGGACTGGATCCTACGGC
AGCGGCAGGACGACCTGGACACGCTGGGGCTGGGGCTACAGGGCGGCATCCCCAACGGCTACCTGGTCCT
AGACCTCAGCATGCAAGAGGCCCTCTCGGGGACGCCCTGCCTCCTAGGACCTGGACCTGTTCTCACCGTC
CTGGCACTGCTCCTAGCCTCCACCCTGGCCTAGTAATGAACTAGTCCGTAACTTGAAAGTATTTCGATTT
CTTGGCTTTATATATCTTGTGGAAAGGACGAGTGTTCTATCCGTCTATCTTCACTACGCGTTAAGTCGAC
AATCAACCTCTGGATTACAAAATTTGTGAAAGATTGACTGGTATTCTTAACTATGTTGCTCCTTTTACGC
TATGTGGATACGCTGCTTTAATGCCTTTGTATCATGCTATTGCTTCCCGTATGGCTTTCATTTTCTCCTC
CTTGTATAAATCCTGGTTGCTGTCTCTTTATGAGGAGTTGTGGCCCGTTGTCAGGCAACGTGGCGTGGTG
TGCACTGTGTTTGCTGACGCAACCCCCACTGGTTGGGGCATTGCCACCACCTGTCAGCTCCTTTCCGGGA
CTTTCGCTTTCCCCCTCCCTATTGCCACGGCGGAACTCATCGCCGCCTGCCTTGCCCGCTGCTGGACAGG
GGCTCGGCTGTTGGGCACTGACAATTCCGTGGTGTTGTCGGGGAAATCATCGTCCTTTCCTTGGCTGCTC
GCCTGTGTTGCCACCTGGATTCTGCGCGGGACGTCCTTCTGCTACGTCCCTTCGGCCCTCAATCCAGCGG
ACCTTCCTTCCCGCGGCCTGCTGCCGGCTCTGCGGCCTCTTCCGCGTCTTCGCCTTCGCCCTCAGACGAG
TCGGATCTCCCTTTGGGCCGCCTCCCCGCGTCGACTTTAAGACCAATGACTTACAAGGCAGCTGTAGATC
TTAGCCACTTTTTAAAAGAAAAGGGGGGACTGGAAGGGCTAATTCACTCCCAACGAAGACAAGATCTGCT
TTTTGCTTGTACTGGGTCTCTCTGGTTAGACCAGATCTGAGCCTGGGAGCTCTCTGGCTAACTAGGGAAC
CCACTGCTTAAGCCTCAATAAAGCTTGCCTTGAGTGCTTCAAGTAGTGTGTGCCCGTCTGTTGTGTGACT
CTGGTAACTAGAGATCCCTCAGACCCTTTTAGTCAGTGTGGAAAATCTCTAGCAGTACGTATAGTAGTTC
ATGTCATCTTATTATTCAGTATTTATAACTTGCAAAGAAATGAATATCAGAGAGTGAGAGGAACTTGTTT
ATTGCAGCTTATAATGGTTACAAATAAAGCAATAGCATCACAAATTTCACAAATAAAGCATTTTTTTCAC
TGCATTCTAGTTGTGGTTTGTCCAAACTCATCAATGTATCTTATCATGTCTGGCTCTAGCTATCCCGCCC
CTAACTCCGCCCATCCCGCCCCTAACTCCGCCCAGTTCCGCCCATTCTCCGCCCCATGGCTGACTAATTT
TTTTTATTTATGCAGAGGCCGAGGCCGCCTCGGCCTCTGAGCTATTCCAGAAGTAGTGAGGAGGCTTTTT
TGGAGGCCTAGGGACGTACCCAATTCGCCCTATAGTGAGTCGTATTACGCGCGCTCACTGGCCGTCGTTT
TACAACGTCGTGACTGGGAAAACCCTGGCGTTACCCAACTTAATCGCCTTGCAGCACATCCCCCTTTCGC
CAGCTGGCGTAATAGCGAAGAGGCCCGCACCGATCGCCCTTCCCAACAGTTGCGCAGCCTGAATGGCGAA
TGGG
[124 nt withheld, positions 7565-7688]
C
[91 nt withheld, positions 7690-7780]
A
[49 nt withheld, positions 7782-7830]
CCTTTGACGTTGGAGTCCACGTTCTTT
[37 nt withheld, positions 7858-7894]
ACCCTATCTCGGTCTATTCTTTTGATTTATAAGGGATTTTGCCGATTTCGGCCTATTGGTTAAAAAATGA
GCTGATTTAACAAAAATTTAACGCGAATTTTAACAAAATATTAACGCTTACAATTTAGGTGGCACTTTTC
GGGGAAATGTGCGCGGAACCCCTATTTGTTTATTTTTCTAAATACATTCAAATATGTATCCGCTCATGAG
ACAATAACCCTGATAAATGCTTCAATAATATTGAAAAAGGAAGAGTATGAGTATTCAACATTTCCGTGTC
GCCCTTATTCCCTTTTTTGCGGCATTTTGCCTTCCTGTTTTTGCTCACCCAGAAACGCTGGTGAAAGTAA
AAGATGCTGAAGATCAGTTGGGTGCACGAGTGGGTTACATCGAACTGGATCTCAACAGCGGTAAGATCCT
TGAGAGTTTTCGCCCCGAAGAACGTTTTCCAATGATGAGCACTTTTAAAGTTCTGCTATGTGGCGCGGTA
TTATCCCGTATTGACGCCGGGCAAGAGCAACTCGGTCGCCGCATACACTATTCTCAGAATGACTTGGTTG
AGTACTCACCAGTCACAGAAAAGCATCTTACGGATGGCATGACAGTAAGAGAATTATGCAGTGCTGCCAT
AACCATGAGTGATAACACTGCGGCCAACTTACTTCTGACAACGATCGGAGGACCGAAGGAGCTAACCGCT
TTTTTGCACAACATGGGGGATCATGTAACTCGCCTTGATCGTTGGGAACCGGAGCTGAATGAAGCCATAC
CAAACGACGAGCGTGACACCACGATGCCTGTAGCAATGGCAACAACGTTGCGCAAACTATTAACTGGCGA
ACTACTTACTCTAGCTTCCCGGCAACAATTAATAGACTGGATGGAGGCGGATAAAGTTGCAGGACCACTT
CTGCGCTCGGCCCTTCCGGCTGGCTGGTTTATTGCTGATAAATCTGGAGCCGGTGAGCGTGGGTCTCGCG
GTATCATTGCAGCACTGGGGCCAGATGGTAAGCCCTCCCGTATCGTAGTTATCTACACGACGGGGAGTCA
GGCAACTATGGATGAACGAAATAGACAGATCGCTGAGATAGGTGCCTCACTGATTAAGCATTGGTAACTG
TCAGACCAAGTTTACTCATATATACTTTAGATTGATTTAAAACTTCATTTTTAATTTAAAAGGATCTAGG
TGAAGATCCTTTTTGATAATCTCATGACCAAAATCCCTTAACGTGAGTTTTCGTTCCACTGAGCGTCAGA
CCCCGTAGAAAAGATCAAAGGATCTTCTTGAGATCCTTTTTTTCTGCGCGTAATCTGCTGCTTGCAAACA
AAAAAACCACCGCTACCAGCGGTGGTTTGTTTGCCGGATCAAGAGCTACCAACTCTTTTTCCGAAGGTAA
CTGGCTTCAGCAGAGCGCAGATACCAAATACTGTTCTTCTAGTGTAGCCGTAGTTAGGCCACCACTTCAA
GAACTCTGTAGCACCGCCTACATACCTCGCTCTGCTAATCCTGTTACCAGTGGCTGCTGCCAGTGGCGAT
AAGTCGTGTCTTACCGGGTTGGACTCAAGACGATAGTTACCGGATAAGGCGCAGCGGTCGGGCTGAACGG
GGGGTTCGTGCACACAGCCCAGCTTGGAGCGAACGACCTACACCGAACTGAGATACCTACAGCGTGAGCT
ATGAGAAAGCGCCACGCTTCCCGAAGGGAGAAAGGCGGACAGGTATCCGGTAAGCGGCAGGGTCGGAACA
GGAGAGCGCACGAGGGAGCTTCCAGGGGGAAACGCCTGGTATCTTTATAGTCCTGTCGGGTTTCGCCACC
TCTGACTTGAGCGTCGATTTTTGTGATGCTCGTCAGGGGGGCGGAGCCTATGGAAAAACGCCAGCAACGC
GGCCTTTTTACGGTTCCTGGCCTTTTGCTGGCCTTTTGCTCACATGTTCTTTCCTGCGTTATCCCCTGAT
TCTGTGGATAACCGTATTACCGCCTTTGAGTGAGCTGATACCGCTCGCCGCAGCCGAACGACCGAGCGCA
GCGAGTCAGTGAGCGAGGAAGCGGAAGAGCGCCCAATACGCAAACCGCCTCTCCCCGCGCGTTGGCCGAT
TCATTAATGCAGCTGGCACGACAGGTTTCCCGACTGGAAAGCGGGCAGTGAGCGCAACGCAATTAATGTG
AGTTAGCTCACTCATTAGGCACCCCAGGCTTTACACTTTATGCTTCCGGCTCGTATGTTGTGTGGAATTG
TGAGCGGATAACAATTTCACACAGGAAACAGCTATGACCATGATTACGCCAAGCGCGCAATTAACCCTCA
CTAAAGGGAACAAAAGCTGGAGCTGCAAGC
Features (pLannotate 1.2.2; 31 found; start..end, strand, type, name):
      5..231     +  promoter       RSV promoter: Rous sarcoma virus enhancer/promoter
    232..412     +  LTR            5' LTR (truncated): truncated 5' long terminal repeat (LTR) from HIV-1
    459..584     +  misc_feature   HIV-1 Ψ: packaging signal of human immunodeficiency virus type 1
    568..931     +  CDS            HIV-1 gag (fragment): gag protein from human immunodeficiency virus 1; gag
   1077..1310    +  misc_feature   RRE: The Rev response element (RRE) of HIV-1 allows for Rev-dependent mRNA export from the nucleus to the cytoplasm.
   1687..1713    +  CDS            Rev (fragment): human immunodeficiency virus 1 (HIV-1) Rev protein; rev; enhances nuclear export of unspliced and incompletely spliced viral mRNAs
   1720..1743    +  promoter       SV40 promoter (fragment): SV40 early promoter
   1744..1815    +  promoter       SV40 promoter (fragment): SV40 enhancer and early promoter
   1839..1974    +  rep_origin     SV40 ori: SV40 origin of replication
   2020..2616    +  CDS            PuroR (fragment): puromycin N-acetyltransferase; pac from Streptomyces; confers resistance to puromycin
   2665..2782    +  misc_feature   cPPT/CTS: central polypurine tract and central termination sequence of HIV-1
   2847..2913    +  CDS            small t antigen (fragment): SV40 (simian virus 40) small t antigen
   2920..4098    +  promoter       EF-1α promoter: strong constitutive promoter for human elongation factor EF-1α
   4115..5980    +  CDS            MSLN: MSLN_HUMAN - Also known as MPF. Experimental evidence at protein level: Swiss-Prot protein existence level 1. Megakaryocyte-potentiating factor (MPF) potentiates megakaryocyte colony formation in vitro. From Homo sapiens (Human).
   5996..6049    +  promoter       U6 promoter (fragment): RNA polymerase III promoter for human U6 snRNA
   6091..6679    +  misc_feature   WPRE: woodchuck hepatitis virus posttranscriptional regulatory element
   6730..6749    +  misc_feature   cPPT/CTS (fragment): central polypurine tract and central termination sequence of HIV-1
   6751..6984    +  LTR            3' LTR (ΔU3): self-inactivating 3' long terminal repeat (LTR) from HIV-1
   7062..7183    +  polyA_signal   SV40 poly(A) signal: SV40 polyadenylation signal
   7223..7358    +  rep_origin     SV40 ori: SV40 origin of replication
   7379..7397    -  promoter       T7 promoter: promoter for bacteriophage T7 RNA polymerase
   7405..7560    +  CDS            lacZα (fragment): LacZα fragment of β-galactosidase; lacZ fragment
   7565..7993    +  rep_origin     f1 ori (sequence partly withheld): f1 bacteriophage origin of replication; arrow indicates direction of (+) strand synthesis
   8046..8150    +  promoter       AmpR promoter: bla
   8151..9011    +  CDS            AmpR: β-lactamase; bla; confers resistance to ampicillin, carbenicillin, and related antibiotics
   9182..9770    +  rep_origin     ori: high-copy-number ColE1/pMB1/pBR322/pUC origin of replication
   9953..10045   +  CDS            lacI (fragment): lac repressor; lacI; The lac repressor binds to the lac operator to inhibit transcription in E. coli. This inhibition can be relieved by adding lactose or isopropyl-β-D-thiogalactopyranoside (IPTG).
  10058..10079   +  protein_bind   CAP binding site: CAP binding activates transcription in the presence of cAMP. E. coli catabolite activator protein
  10094..10124   +  promoter       lac promoter: promoter for the E. coli lac operon
  10132..10148   +  protein_bind   lac operator: The lac repressor binds to the lac operator to inhibit transcription in E. coli. This inhibition can be relieved by adding lactose or isopropyl-β-D-thiogalactopyranoside (IPTG). lac repressor encoded by lacI
  10193..10211   +  promoter       T3 promoter: promoter for bacteriophage T3 RNA polymerase
