[The description below was written by a language model from this plasmid's Addgene catalogue record and pLannotate feature annotations shown in this document.]
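Description:
TFORF0320 is a third-generation-style, self-inactivating HIV-1 lentiviral expression plasmid built on the pLX_TRC317 backbone and carrying the human MSLN (mesothelin, also known as MPF) open reading frame. It belongs to a barcoded ORF collection designed for transcription factor overexpression. The sequenced plasmid is 10,234 nt. In bacteria it is maintained through a high-copy ColE1/pUC-type origin and selected with ampicillin via the β-lactamase gene. An f1 origin and remnants of a lac/lacZα cloning region with T3 and T7 promoters are also present in the backbone. The depositor notes that recombination can occur, as is common for plasmids containing LTR repeats.

The viral genome is transcribed in packaging cells from an RSV promoter fused to a truncated 5' LTR, followed by the Ψ packaging signal, a gag fragment, the Rev response element and a cPPT/CTS, and it ends in a ΔU3 3' LTR with a downstream SV40 polyadenylation signal. Within this unit, an SV40 early promoter/origin region drives puromycin N-acetyltransferase for selection of transduced mammalian cells. A separate EF-1α promoter drives constitutive expression of the MSLN coding sequence, with a WPRE downstream to enhance transcript stability and expression. The record states that each construct carries a unique 24-bp barcode, but this element is not annotated in the feature table. The short U6 promoter fragment annotated between the ORF and WPRE is too small to be a functional promoter. The barcode allows the ORF to be identified by sequencing in pooled overexpression screens, such as those used to map drivers of directed differentiation.
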