Addgene plasmid #141582: TFORF0320
Purpose: Lentiviral vector for overexpressing the MSLN transcription factor ORF with a unique 24-bp barcode. Barcodes facilitate identification of transcription factors in pooled screens.
Depositing lab: Feng Zhang. Depositing organization: Broad Institute. Publication: A transcription factor atlas of directed differentiation. Joung J, Ma S, Tay T, Geiger-Schuller KR, Kirchgatterer PC, Verdine VK, Guo B, Arias-Garcia MA, Allen WE, Singh A, Kuksenko O, Abudayyeh OO, Gootenberg JS, Fu Z, Macrae RK, Buenrostro JD, Regev A, Zhang F. Cell. 2023 Jan 5;186(1):209-229.e26. doi: 10.1016/j.cell.2022.11.026. PubMed 36608654.
Backbone
  Vector backbone: pLX_TRC317
  Backbone manufacturer: Broad Institute Genetic Perturbation Platform
  Backbone size w/o insert (bp): 8264
  Vector type: Mammalian Expression, Lentiviral
  Selectable markers: Puromycin
Growth in bacteria
  Bacterial resistance: Ampicillin, 100 μg/mL
  Growth temperature: 37°C
  Growth strain: NEB Stable
  Copy number: High Copy
Gene/Insert
  Gene/Insert name: MSLN
  Species: H. sapiens (human)
  Insert size (bp): 1970
  Entrez Gene: MSLN (a.k.a. MPF, SMRP)
  Promoter: EF1a
  Cloning method: Unknown
  Sequencing primers: 5′ GGGTGGAGACTGAAGTTAGGCCAG; 3′ CACATAGCGTAAAAGGAGCAACATAG
Terms and licenses: Academic/Nonprofit Terms; Industry Terms: Not Available to Industry
Depositor comments: NM_001177355,NM_005823,ENST00000563941,ENST00000545450,ENST00000566549 . The transcription factor ORF portion of this plasmid was synthesized by Genewiz. Please test multiple small colonies in case of plasmid recombination. To make this collection available in a timely manner, a portion of this collection was not fully sequenced by Addgene. If an Addgene verified full plasmid sequence is not available, please contact us prior to placing an order to request the full sequence.
How to cite: TFORF0320 was a gift from Feng Zhang (Addgene plasmid # 141582 ; http://n2t.net/addgene:141582 ; RRID:Addgene_141582)
