>Addgene plasmid #141582 | TFORF0320 | depositor partial sequence | sequence record 276883 | Insert
ACCGCCACCATGGCCTTGCCAACGGCTCGACCCCTGTTGGGGTCCTGTGGGACCCCCGCCCTCGGCAGCC
TCCTGTTCCTGCTCTTCAGCCTCGGATGGGTGCAGCCCTCGAGGACCCTGGCTGGAGAGACAGGGCAGGA
GGCTGCGCCCCTGGACGGAGTCCTGGCCAACCCACCTAACATTTCCAGCCTCTCCCCTCGCCAACTCCTT
GGCTTCCCGTGTGCGGAGGTGTCCGGCCTGAGCACGGAGCGTGTCCGGGAGCTGGCTGTGGCCTTGGCAC
AGAAGAATGTCAAGCTCTCAACAGAGCAGCTGCGCTGTCTGGCTCACCGGCTCTCTGAGCCCCCCGAGGA
CCTGGACGCCCTCCCATTGGACCTGCTGCTATTCCTCAACCCAGATGCGTTCTCGGGGCCCCAGGCCTGC
ACCCGTTTCTTCTCCCGCATCACGAAGGCCAATGTGGACCTGCTCCCGAGGGGGGCTCCCGAGCGACAGC
GGCTGCTGCCTGCGGCTCTGGCCTGCTGGGGTGTGCGGGGGTCTCTGCTGAGCGAGGCTGATGTGCGGGC
TCTGGGAGGCCTGGCTTGCGACCTGCCTGGGCGCTTTGTGGCCGAGTCGGCCGAAGTGCTGCTACCCCGG
CTGGTGAGCTGCCCGGGACCCCTGGACCAGGACCAGCAGGAGGCAGCCAGGGCGGCTCTGCAGGGCGGGG
GACCCCCCTACGGCCCCCCGTCGACATGGTCTGTCTCCACGATGGACGCTCTGCGGGGCCTGCTGCCCGT
GCTGGGCCAGCCCATCATCCGCAGCATCCCGCAGGGCATCGTGGCCGCGTGGCGGCAACGCTCCTCTCGG
GACCCATCCTGGCGGCAGCCTGAACGGACCATCCTCCGGCCGCGGTTCCGGCGGGAAGTGGAGAAGACAG
CCTGTCCTTCAGGCAAGAAGGCCCGCGAGATAGACGAGAGCCTCATCTTCTACAAGAAGTGGGAGCTGGA
AGCCTGCGTGGATGCGGCCCTGCTGGCCACCCAGATGGACCGCGTGAACGCCATCCCCTTCACCTACGAG
CAGCTGGACGTCCTAAAGCATAAACTGGATGAGCTCTACCCACAAGGTTACCCCGAGTCTGTGATCCAGC
ACCTGGGCTACCTCTTCCTCAAGATGAGCCCTGAGGACATTCGCAAGTGGAATGTGACGTCCCTGGAGAC
CCTGAAGGCTTTGCTTGAAGTCAACAAAGGGCACGAAATGAGTCCTCAGGTGGCCACCCTGATCGACCGC
TTTGTGAAGGGAAGGGGCCAGCTAGACAAAGACACCCTAGACACCCTGACCGCCTTCTACCCTGGGTACC
TGTGCTCCCTCAGCCCCGAGGAGCTGAGCTCCGTGCCCCCCAGCAGCATCTGGGCGGTCAGGCCCCAGGA
CCTGGACACGTGTGACCCAAGGCAGCTGGACGTCCTCTATCCCAAGGCCCGCCTTGCTTTCCAGAACATG
AACGGGTCCGAATACTTCGTGAAGATCCAGTCCTTCCTGGGTGGGGCCCCCACGGAGGATTTGAAGGCGC
TCAGTCAGCAGAATGTGAGCATGGACTTGGCCACGTTCATGAAGCTGCGGACGGATGCGGTGCTGCCGTT
GACTGTGGCTGAGGTGCAGAAACTTCTGGGACCCCACGTGGAGGGCCTGAAGGCGGAGGAGCGGCACCGC
CCGGTGCGGGACTGGATCCTACGGCAGCGGCAGGACGACCTGGACACGCTGGGGCTGGGGCTACAGGGCG
GCATCCCCAACGGCTACCTGGTCCTAGACCTCAGCATGCAAGAGGCCCTCTCGGGGACGCCCTGCCTCCT
AGGACCTGGACCTGTTCTCACCGTCCTGGCACTGCTCCTAGCCTCCACCCTGGCCTAGTAATGAACTAGT
CCGTAACTTGAAAGTATTTCGATTTCTTGGCTTTATATATCTTGTGGAAAGGACGAGTGTTCTATCCGTC
TATCTTCACT
