>Addgene plasmid #141582 | TFORF0320 | depositor partial sequence | sequence record 276884 | Barcode
GTGTTCTATCCGTCTATCTTCACT
